Addgene plasmid #63537: pFusB3-54
Purpose: Encodes RVD positions 13-15 in TALEN assembly
Depositing lab: Stephen Ekker. Depositing organization: Mayo Foundation for Medical Education and Research. Publication: FusX: A rapid one-step TALE assembly system for genome science. Ma AC, McNulty MS, Tanya PL, Jarryd CM, Martinez-Galvez G, Argue DP, Lee HB, Urban MD, Bullard CE, Blackburn PR, Man TK, Clark KJ, Ekker SC. Hum Gene Ther. 2016 Jun;27(6):451-63. doi: 10.1089/hum.2015.172 PubMed 26854857.
Backbone
  Vector backbone: FusB3
  Backbone size w/o insert (bp): 2991
  Vector type: TALEN
Growth in bacteria
  Bacterial resistance: Spectinomycin, 50 μg/mL
  Growth temperature: 37°C
  Growth strain: DH5alpha
  Copy number: High Copy
Gene/Insert
  Gene/Insert name: NG HD HD (alt name: B3_TCC)
  Species: Synthetic
  Mutation: none
  Cloning method: Restriction Enzyme; 5′ cloning site BsaI (destroyed during cloning); 3′ cloning site BsaI (destroyed during cloning)
  Sequencing primers: 5′ pCR8_F1; 3′ pCR8_R1
Terms and licenses: Academic/Nonprofit Terms; Industry Terms: Not Available to Industry
How to cite: pFusB3-54 was a gift from Stephen Ekker (Addgene plasmid # 63537 ; http://n2t.net/addgene:63537 ; RRID:Addgene_63537)
