[The description below was written by a language model from this plasmid's Addgene catalogue record.]
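Description:
pFusB3-54 is a bacterial library plasmid from the FusX system, a rapid one-step method for assembling TALE repeat arrays used to build TALENs and related TALE-based genome engineering tools. It is built on the FusB3 backbone (about 3 kb without insert), is maintained as a high-copy plasmid in standard E. coli cloning strains, and is selected with spectinomycin. The record does not name the origin of replication and includes no feature table, so the backbone elements cannot be described beyond this. The use of pCR8-type sequencing primers indicates only that those primer sites flank the insert.

The payload is a synthetic, pre-assembled trimer of TALE repeats carrying the repeat-variable diresidues NG, HD and HD. By the standard TALE code, NG recognises T and HD recognises C, consistent with the alternative name B3_TCC. This module supplies RVD positions 13 to 15 of the final array. The trimer was cloned into the backbone through BsaI sites that were destroyed in the process, a typical outcome of Golden Gate cloning with type IIS enzymes, which cut outside their recognition sequences and leave defined overhangs.

The plasmid has no expression function of its own, and no promoter driving the insert is recorded. It serves as one member of a set of triplet plasmids for this position. A user picks the plasmid matching the desired three-base stretch of the target site and combines it with modules for the other positions and a receiver vector to generate a complete TALE DNA-binding domain in a single assembly reaction.
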