>Addgene plasmid #63537 | pFusB3-54 | depositor partial sequence | sequence record 105592 | pFUSB3_TCC
AGTCTTAAGCGTCTCATGGCCTGACCCCGGACCAAGTGGTGGCTATCGCCAGCAACGGTGGCGGCAAGCA
AGCGCTCGAAACGGTGCAGCGGCTGTTGCCGGTGCTGTGCCAGGACCATGGCCTGACTCCGGACCAAGTG
GTGGCTATCGCCAGCCACGATGGCGGCAAGCAAGCGCTCGAAACGGTGCAGCGGCTGTTGCCGGTGCTGT
GCCAGGACCATGGCCTGACTCCGGACCAAGTGGTGGCTATCGCCAGCCACGATGGCGGCAAGCAAGCGCT
CGAAACGGTGCAGCGGCTGTTGCCGGTGCTGTGCCAGGACCATGGCCTGACCCCGGACCAAGTGGTGGCT
ATCGAGACGTC
