>Addgene plasmid #63537 | pFusB3-54 | depositor partial sequence | sequence record 105593 | FusB3
CGTCTCATGGCCTGACCCCGGACCAAGTGGTGGCTATCGAGACCGGCGCCGCTACAGGGCGCGTCCCATT
CGCCATTCAGGCTGCGCAACTGTTGGGAAGGGCGATCGGTGCGGGCCTCTTCGCTATTACGCCAGCTGGC
GAAAGGGGGATGTGCTGCAAGGCGATTAAGTTGGGTAACGCCAGGGTTTTCCCAGTCACGACGTTGTAAA
ACGACGGCCAGTGAGCGCGCGTAATACGACTCACTATAGGGCGAATTGGGTACCGGGCCCCCCCTCGAGG
TCCTCCAGCTTTTGTTCCCTTTAGTGAGGGTTAATTGCGCGCTTGGCGTAATCATGGTCATAGCTGTTTC
CTGTGTGAAATTGTTATCCGCTCACAATTCCACACAACATACGAGCCGGAAGCATAAAGTGTAAAGCCTG
GGGTGCCTAATGAGTGAGCTAACTCACATTAATTGCGTTGCGCTCACTGCCCGCTTTCCACCGGTGGTCT
CGCCAGGACCATGGCCTGACCCCGGACCAAGTGGTGGCTATCGAGACGTCTAGACCAGCCAGGACAGAAA
TGCCTCGACTTCGCTGCTACCCAAGGTTGCCGGGTGACGCACACCGTGGAAACGGATGAAGGCACGAACC
CAGTGGACATAAGCCTGTTCGGTTCGTAAGCTGTAATGCAAGTAGCGTATGCGCTCACGCAACTGGTCCA
GAACCTTGACCGAACGCAGCGGTGGTAACGGCGCAGTGGCGGTTTTCATGGCTTGTTATGACTGTTTTTT
TGGGGTACAGTCTATGCCTCGGGCATCCAAGCAGCAAGCGCGTTACGCCGTGGGTCGATGTTTGATGTTA
TGGAGCAGCAACGATGTTACGCAGCAGGGCAGTCGCCCTAAAACAAAGTTAAACATTATGAGGGAAGCGG
TGATCGCCGAAGTATCGACTCAACTATCAGAGGTAGTTGGCGTCATCGAGCGCCATCTCGAACCGACGTT
GCTGGCCGTACATTTGTACGGCTCCGCAGTGGATGGCGGCCTGAAGCCACACAGTGATATTGATTTGCTG
GTTACGGTGACCGTAAGGCTTGATGAAACAACGCGGCGAGCTTTGATCAACGACCTTTTGGAAACTTCGG
CTTCCCCTGGAGAGAGCGAGATTCTCCGCGCTGTAGAAGTCACCATTGTTGTGCACGACGACATCATTCC
GTGGCGTTATCCAGCTAAGCGCGAACTGCAATTTGGAGAATGGCAGCGCAATGACATTCTTGCAGGTATC
TTCGAGCCAGCCACGATCGACATTGATCTGGCTATCTTGCTGACAAAAGCAAGAGAACATAGCGTTGCCT
TGGTAGGTCCAGCGGCGGAGGAACTCTTTGATCCGGTTCCTGAACAGGATCTATTTGAGGCGCTAAATGA
AACCTTAACGCTATGGAACTCGCCGCCCGACTGGGCTGGCGATGAGCGAAATGTAGTGCTTACGTTGTCC
CGCATTTGGTACAGCGCAGTAACCGGCAAAATCGCGCCGAAGGATGTCGCTGCCGACTGGGCAATGGAGC
GCCTGCCGGCCCAGTATCAGCCCGTCATACTTGAAGCTAGACAGGCTTATCTTGGACAAGAAGAAGATCG
CTTGGCCTCGCGCGCAGATCAGTTGGAAGAATTTGTCCACTACGTGAAAGGCGAGATCACCAAGGTAGTC
GGCAAATAACCCTCGAGCCACCCATGACCAAAATCCCTTAACGTGAGTTACGCGTCGTTCCACTGAGCGT
CAGACCCCGTAGAAAAGATCAAAGGATCTTCTTGAGATCCTTTTTTTCTGCGCGTAATCTGCTGCTTGCA
AACAAAAAAACCACCGCTACCAGCGGTGGTTTGTTTGCCGGATCAAGAGCTACCAACTCTTTTTCCGAAG
GTAACTGGCTTCAGCAGAGCGCAGATACCAAATACTGTCCTTCTAGTGTAGCCGTAGTTAGGCCACCACT
TCAAGAACTCTGTAGCACCGCCTACATACCTCGCTCTGCTAATCCTGTTACCAGTGGCTGCTGCCAGTGG
CGATAAGTCGTGTCTTACCGGGTTGGACTCAAGACGATAGTTACCGGATAAGGCGCAGCGGTCGGGCTGA
ACGGGGGGTTCGTGCACACAGCCCAGCTTGGAGCGAACGACCTACACCGAACTGAGATACCTACAGCGTG
AGCATTGAGAAAGCGCCACGCTTCCCGAAGGGAGAAAGGCGGACAGGTATCCGGTAAGCGGCAGGGTCGG
AACAGGAGAGCGCACGAGGGAGCTTCCAGGGGGAAACGCCTGGTATCTTTATAGTCCTGTCGGGTTTCGC
CACCTCTGACTTGAGCGTCGATTTTTGTGATGCTCGTCAGGGGGGCGGAGCCTATGGAAAAACGCCAGCA
ACGCGGCCTTTTTACGGTTCCTGGCCTTTTGCTGGCCTTTTGCTCACATGTTCTTTCCTGCGTTATCCCC
TGATTCTGTGGATAACCGTATTACCGCCTTTGAGTGAGCTGATACCGCTCGCCGCAGCCGAACGACCGAG
CGCAGCGAGTCAGTGAGCGAGGAAGCGGAAGAGCGCCCAATACGCAAACCGCCTCTCCCCGCGCGTTGGC
CGATTCATTAATGCAGCTGGCACGACAGGTTTCCCGACTGGAAAGCGGGCAGTGAGCGCAACGCAATTAA
TACGCGTACCGCTAGCCAGGAAGAGTTTGTAGAAACGCAAAAAGGCCATCCGTCAGGATGGCCTTCTGCT
TAGTTTGATGCCTGGCAGTTTATGGCGGGCGTCCTGCCCGCCACCCTCCGGGCCGTTGCTTCACAACGTT
CAAATCCGCTCCCGGCGGATTTGTCCTACTCAGGAGAGCGTTCACCGACAAACAACAGATAAAACGAAAG
GCCCAGTCTTCCGACTGAGCCTTTCGTTTTATTTGATGCCTGGCAGTTCCCTACTCTCGCGTTAACGCTA
GCATGGATGTTTTCCCAGTCACGACGTTGTAAAACGACGGCCAGTCTTAAG
