>Addgene plasmid #63537 | pFusB3-54 | addgene partial sequence | sequence record 116361 | pCR8_R1 5'-cgaaccgaacaggcttatgt-3'
GGTGTGCGTCACCCGGCAACCTTGGGTAGCAGCGAAGTCGAGGCATTTCTGTCCTGGCTGGTCTAGACGT
CTCGATAGCCACCACTTGGTCCGGGGTCAGGCCATGGTCCTGGCACAGCACCGGCAACAGCCGCTGCACC
GTTTCGAGCGCTTGCTTGCCGCCATCGTGGCTGGCGATAGCCACCACTTGGTCCGGAGTCAGGCCATGGT
CCTGGCACAGCACCGGCAACAGCCGCTGCACCGTTTCGAGCGCTTGCTTGCCGCCATCGTGGCTGGCGAT
AGCCACCACTTGGTCCGGAGTCAGGCCATGGTCCTGGCACAGCACCGGCAACAGCCGCTGCACCGTTTCG
AGCGCTTGCTTGCCGCCACCGTTGCTGGCGATAGCCACCACTTGGTCCGGGGTCAGGCCATGAGACGCTT
AAGACTGGCCGTCGTTTTACAACGTCGTGACTGGGAAAACATCCATGCTAGCGTTAACGCGAGAGTAGGG
AACTGCCAGGCATCAAATAAAACGAAAGGCTCAGTCGGAAGACTGGGCCTTTCGTTTTATCTGTTGTTTG
TCGGTGAACGCTCTCCTGAGTAGGACAAATCCGCCGGGAGCGGATTTGAACGTTGTGAAGCAACGGCCCG
GAGGGTGGCGGGCAGGACGCCCGCCATAAACTGCCAGGCATCAAACTAAGCAGAAGGCCATCCTGACGGA
TGGCCTTTTTGCGTTTCTACAAACTCTTCCTGGCTAGCGGTACGCGTATTAATTGCGTTGCGCTCACTGC
CCGCTTTCCAGTC
